>Addgene plasmid #188838 | Terminase_RsoP1EGY | addgene full sequence | sequence record 369659 | Addgene NGS Result
CGAGCGCAGCGAGTCAGTGAGCGAGGAAGCGGAAGAGCGCCTGATGCGGTATTTTCTCCTTACGCATCTG
TGCGGTATTTCACACCGCATATGGTGCACTCTCAGTACAATCTGCTCTGATGCCGCATAGTTAAGCCAGT
ATACACTCCGCTATCGCTACGTGACTGGGTCATGGCTGCGCCCCGACACCCGCCAACACCCGCTGACGCG
CCCTGACGGGCTTGTCTGCTCCCGGCATCCGCTTACAGACAAGCTGTGACCGTCTCCGGGAGCTGCATGT
GTCAGAGGTTTTCACCGTCATCACCGAAACGCGCGAGGCAGCAGATCAATTCGCGCGCGAAGGCGAAGCG
GCATGCATAATGTGCCTGTCAAATGGACGAAGCAGGGATTCTGCAAACCCTATGCTACTCCGTCAAGCCG
TCAATTGTCTGATTCGTTACCAATTATGACAACTTGACGGCTACATCATTCACTTTTTCTTCACAACCGG
CACGGAACTCGCTCGGGCTGGCCCCGGTGCATTTTTTAAATACCCGCGAGAAATAGAGTTGATCGTCAAA
ACCAACATTGCGACCGACGGTGGCGATAGGCATCCGGGTGGTGCTCAAAAGCAGCTTCGCCTGGCTGATA
CGTTGGTCCTCGCGCCAGCTTAAGACGCTAATCCCTAACTGCTGGCGGAAAAGATGTGACAGACGCGACG
GCGACAAGCAAACATGCTGTGCGACGCTGGCGATATCAAAATTGCTGTCTGCCAGGTGATCGCTGATGTA
CTGACAAGCCTCGCGTACCCGATTATCCATCGGTGGATGGAGCGACTCGTTAATCGCTTCCATGCGCCGC
AGTAACAATTGCTCAAGCAGATTTATCGCCAGCAGCTCCGAATAGCGCCCTTCCCCTTGCCCGGCGTTAA
TGATTTGCCCAAACAGGTCGCTGAAATGCGGCTGGTGCGCTTCATCCGGGCGAAAGAACCCCGTATTGGC
AAATATTGACGGCCAGTTAAGCCATTCATGCCAGTAGGCGCGCGGACGAAAGTAAACCCACTGGTGATAC
CATTCGCGAGCCTCCGGATGACGACCGTAGTGATGAATCTCTCCTGGCGGGAACAGCAAAATATCACCCG
GTCGGCAAACAAATTCTCGTCCCTGATTTTTCACCACCCCCTGACCGCGAATGGTGAGATTGAGAATATA
ACCTTTCATTCCCAGCGGTCGGTCGATAAAAAAATCGAGATAACCGTTGGCCTCAATCGGCGTTAAACCC
GCCACCAGATGGGCATTAAACGAGTATCCCGGCAGCAGGGGATCATTTTGCGCTTCAGCCATACTTTTCA
TACTCCCGCCATTCAGAGAAGAAACCAATTGTCCATATTGCATCAGACATTGCCGTCACTGCGTCTTTTA
CTGGCTCTTCTCGCTAACCAAACCGGTAACCCCGCTTATTAAAAGCATTCTGTAACAAAGCGGGACCAAA
GCCATGACAAAAACGCGTAACAAAAGTGTCTATAATCACGGCAGAAAAGTCCACATTGATTATTTGCACG
GCGTCACACTTTGCTATGCCATAGCATTTTTATCCATAAGATTAGCGGATCCTACCTGACGCTTTTTATC
GCAACTCTCTACTGTTTCTCCATACCCGTTTTTTGGGCTAACAGGAGGAATTAACCATGACCACCAAGCA
GCACCCGGCGCAAAAAGACTTCCGTGTGTTCATGTTTATGGTTTGGCGTCATCTGAACCTGCCGGAGCCG
ACCCCGGTGCAGTACGATATCGCGCACTATCTGCAACACGGTCCGCGTCGTAGCGTGATTGAAGCGTTTC
GTGGTGTTGGCAAAAGCTGGATCACCAGCGCGCTGGTGTGCTGGGTTCTGTGGAACGACCCGCAGAAGAA
AATTCTGGTGATCAGCGCGAGCAAGGAGCGTGCGGATGCGTTCAGCACCTTTGTGAAACGTCTGATTAAC
GAACTGCCGGTTCTGCAGCACCTGAAGCCGAAAGCGGACCAACGTGATAGCATGATCAGCTTCGATGTTG
GTCCGGCGACCCCGGATCACAGCCCGAGCGTGAAAAGCGTTGGTATTAACGGCCAGATCACCGGCAGCCG
TGCGGACATCATTATCGCGGACGATGTTGAGGTGCCGAACAACAGCGCGACCCAAATGATGCGTGACAAG
CTGAGCGAGGCGGTGAAAGAAATGGATGCGGTTATCAAGCCGCTGCAGACCAGCCGTATTATCTACCTGG
GTACCCCGCAAACCGAAATGAGCCTGTACAACGCGCTGCCGGAGCGTGGCTATGAAGCGCGTATTTGGCC
GGCGCTGTACCCGGAGCTGCACCTGGTGGCGAACTATAAAGGTCGTCTGGCGCCGTTCATCACCCGTGCG
CTGGAAGCGGACAAAAGCCTGGTTGGCGCGCCGACCGATCCGCGTCGTTTTAACGAGACCGACCTGCTGG
AACGTAAAGCGAGCTATGGTCGTGCGGGTTTTGCGCTGCAGTTTATGCTGGACACCAGCCTGAGCGACGG
TGATCGTTATCCGCTGAAAATTGCGGATCTGATCGTGCAAAACCTGAACCCGACCATGGCGCACGTTAAG
ATTGCGTGGGCGGCGGCGCCGGAAGTGTGCATCAACGATCTGCCGGCGGTTGCGCTGACCGGTGACCGTT
ACTATCGTCCGATGTGGACCGATCAGCAAATGAGCGAGTACACCGGCTGCGTGATGGCGATTGATCCGAG
CGGTCGTGGCGCGGATGAAACCGGTTATGCGATTATCAAGATCCTGGCGGGTAACCTGTTCCTGGTTGCG
GCGGGTGGCCTGAGCGGTGGCTACAGCGACGAGACCCTGGAAACCCTGGCGCGTCTGGCGAAAACCCACC
AGGTGAACCACGTTATTATCGAAGCGAACTTTGGTGATGGCATGTATACCAAGCTGATCACCCCGTTCTT
TGGCAAAGTGGGCCACAAAGTGCTGGTTGAGGAAGTTAAGCACAGCACCCAGAAAGAGGCGCGTATTATC
GACACCCTGGAACCGGTGCTGAGCACCCACCGTCTGATTGTGGACCAAAAGGTTATCGAGAACGATTTCC
GTACCGCGGAACAGGACATCAAGTACAGCCTGTTTTATCAAATGACCCGTATCACCCGTGACAAGGGTGC
GCTGGCGCATGACGATCGTCTGGATGCGCTGGCGATTGCGGTTGCGTACTGGACCGAGCACATGAGCCGT
GACAACGATAAGGCGGCGGCGGCGATCAAGGACAAAGCGCTGAAAGATGAACTGAAGAAATTTGTGCACG
GTGTTCTGGGCAGCAAGCCGAAACGTACCAGCTGGATGAGCAGCAACAGCGGCAGCCGTTAATGCCAGGC
ATCAAATTAAGCAGAAGGCCATCCTGACGGATGGCCTTTTTGCGTTTCTACAAACTCTTTTGTTTATTTT
TCTAAATACATTCAAATATGTATCCGCTCATGAGACAATAACCCTGATAAATGCTTCAATAATATTGAAA
AAGGAAGAGTATGAGTATTCAACATTTCCGTGTCGCCCTTATTCCCTTTTTTGCGGCATTTTGCCTTCCT
GTTTTTGCTCACCCAGAAACGCTGGTGAAAGTAAAAGATGCTGAAGATCAGTTGGGTGCACGAGTGGGTT
ACATCGAACTGGATCTCAACAGCGGTAAGATCCTTGAGAGTTTTCGCCCCGAAGAACGTTTTCCAATGAT
GAGCACTTTTAAAGTTCTGCTATGTGGCGCGGTATTATCCCGTGTTGACGCCGGGCAAGAGCAACTCGGT
CGCCGCATACACTATTCTCAGAATGACTTGGTTGAGTACTCACCAGTCACAGAAAAGCATCTTACGGATG
GCATGACAGTAAGAGAATTATGCAGTGCTGCCATAACCATGAGTGATAACACTGCGGCCAACTTACTTCT
GACAACGATCGGAGGACCGAAGGAGCTAACCGCTTTTTTGCACAACATGGGGGATCATGTAACTCGCCTT
GATCGTTGGGAACCGGAGCTGAATGAAGCCATACCAAACGACGAGCGTGACACCACGATGCCTGTAGCAA
TGGCAACAACGTTGCGCAAACTATTAACTGGCGAACTACTTACTCTAGCTTCCCGGCAACAATTAATAGA
CTGGATGGAGGCGGATAAAGTTGCAGGACCACTTCTGCGCTCGGCCCTTCCGGCTGGCTGGTTTATTGCT
GATAAATCTGGAGCCGGTGAGCGTGGGTCTCGCGGTATCATTGCAGCACTGGGGCCAGATGGTAAGCCCT
CCCGTATCGTAGTTATCTACACGACGGGGAGTCAGGCAACTATGGATGAACGAAATAGACAGATCGCTGA
GATAGGTGCCTCACTGATTAAGCATTGGTAACTGTCAGACCAAGTTTACTCATATATACTTTAGATTGAT
TTAAAACTTCATTTTTAATTTAAAAGGATCTAGGTGAAGATCCTTTTTGATAATCTCATGACCAAAATCC
CTTAACGTGAGTTTTCGTTCCACTGAGCGTCAGACCCCGTAGAAAAGATCAAAGGATCTTCTTGAGATCC
TTTTTTTCTGCGCGTAATCTGCTGCTTGCAAACAAAAAAACCACCGCTACCAGCGGTGGTTTGTTTGCCG
GATCAAGAGCTACCAACTCTTTTTCCGAAGGTAACTGGCTTCAGCAGAGCGCAGATACCAAATACTGTCC
TTCTAGTGTAGCCGTAGTTAGGCCACCACTTCAAGAACTCTGTAGCACCGCCTACATACCTCGCTCTGCT
AATCCTGTTACCAGTGGCTGCTGCCAGTGGCGATAAGTCGTGTCTTACCGGGTTGGACTCAAGACGATAG
TTACCGGATAAGGCGCAGCGGTCGGGCTGAACGGGGGGTTCGTGCACACAGCCCAGCTTGGAGCGAACGA
CCTACACCGAACTGAGATACCTACAGCGTGAGCTATGAGAAAGCGCCACGCTTCCCGAAGGGAGAAAGGC
GGACAGGTATCCGGTAAGCGGCAGGGTCGGAACAGGAGAGCGCACGAGGGAGCTTCCAGGGGGAAACGCC
TGGTATCTTTATAGTCCTGTCGGGTTTCGCCACCTCTGACTTGAGCGTCGATTTTTGTGATGCTCGTCAG
GGGGGCGGAGCCTATGGAAAAACGCCAGCAACGCGGCCTTTTTACGGTTCCTGGCCTTTTGCTGGCCTTT
TGCTCACATGTTCTTTCCTGCGTTATCCCCTGATTCTGTGGATAACCGTATTACCGCCTTTGAGTGAGCT
GATACCGCTCGCCGCAGCCGAACGAC
Features (pLannotate 1.2.2; 10 found; start..end, strand, type, name):
      1..35      +  rep_origin     RSF ori (fragment): Plasmids containing the RSF 1030 origin of replication can be propagated in E. coli cells that contain additional plasmids with compatible origins.
     40..180     -  misc_feature   bom: basis of mobility region from pBR322
    282..322     -  CDS            rop (fragment): Rop protein, which maintains plasmids at low copy number; rop
    444..1322    -  CDS            araC: L-arabinose regulatory protein; araC
   1349..1633    +  promoter       araBAD promoter: araBAD; promoter of the L-arabinose operon of E. coli; the araC regulatory gene is transcribed in the opposite direction (Guzman et al., 1995)
   1697..3289    +  CDS            19 (fragment): TERL_BPT3 - Experimental evidence at protein level: Swiss-Prot protein existence level 1. The terminase large subunit acts as an ATP driven molecular motor necessary for viral DNA translocation into empty capsids and as an endonuclease that cuts the viral genome at a unique and precise dsDNA sequence to initiate and to end a packaging reaction (PubMed:3617498, PubMed:3754362). The terminase lies at a unique vertex of the procapsid and is composed of two subunits, a small terminase subunit involved in viral DNA recognition (packaging sequence), and a large terminase subunit possessing endonucle
   3373..3400    +  terminator     rrnB T2 terminator: transcription terminator T2 from the E. coli rrnB gene
   3419..3510    +  promoter       AmpR promoter: bla
   3511..4371    +  CDS            AmpR: β-lactamase; bla; confers resistance to ampicillin, carbenicillin, and related antibiotics
   4542..5130    +  rep_origin     ori: high-copy-number ColE1/pMB1/pBR322/pUC origin of replication
