[The description below was written by a language model from this plasmid's Addgene catalogue record and pLannotate feature annotations shown in this document.]
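Description:
Terminase_RsoP1EGY is a bacterial expression plasmid of about 5.3 kb built on a pBAD backbone, carrying the large terminase subunit of Ralstonia phage RsoP1EGY under arabinose-inducible control. It is maintained in E. coli through a high-copy ColE1/pMB1-type origin and selected with ampicillin through a β-lactamase gene driven by its own bla promoter. The feature table also picks up backbone remnants typical of pBR322-derived vectors: the bom mobility region, a short rop fragment, and a very short match to an RSF origin. The RSF match is probably an annotation artefact of origin-adjacent sequence rather than a functional second replicon.

The roughly 1.7 kb terminase open reading frame, inserted by Gibson assembly, sits downstream of the araBAD promoter, with the araC regulator encoded divergently upstream. AraC represses the promoter in the absence of L-arabinose and activates it when the sugar is present, giving tight, titratable expression that suits potentially toxic proteins. An rrnB T2 terminator follows the coding sequence. The automated annotation labels most of the insert by homology to the phage T3 large terminase. This fits its identity as the ATP-driven packaging motor and endonuclease that cuts the viral genome and translocates it into procapsids. No epitope or purification tag is annotated.

The record gives the purpose only as supplying this phage protein. The associated publication concerns prokaryotic innate immunity through pattern recognition of conserved viral proteins, which suggests the plasmid was used to express the terminase in bacteria as a candidate trigger of defence systems, although the record does not spell out that use.
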