Addgene plasmid #188838: Terminase_RsoP1EGY
Purpose: Large terminase from Ralstonia phage RsoP1EGY
Depositing lab: Feng Zhang. Depositing organization: Broad Institute. Publication: Prokaryotic innate immunity through pattern recognition of conserved viral proteins. Gao LA, Wilkinson ME, Strecker J, Makarova KS, Macrae RK, Koonin EV, Zhang F. Science. 2022 Aug 12;377(6607):eabm4096. doi: 10.1126/science.abm4096. Epub 2022 Aug 12. PubMed 35951700.
Backbone
  Vector backbone: pBAD
  Backbone size w/o insert (bp): 3590
  Total vector size (bp): 5276
  Vector type: Bacterial Expression
Growth in bacteria
  Bacterial resistance: Ampicillin, 100 μg/mL
  Growth temperature: 37°C
  Growth strain: DH5alpha
  Copy number: High Copy
Gene/Insert
  Gene/Insert name: Terminase
  Insert size (bp): 1686
  GenBank ID: YP_009799710.1
  Cloning method: Gibson Cloning
  Sequencing primers: 5′ N/A
Terms and licenses: Academic/Nonprofit Terms; Industry Terms: Not Available to Industry
How to cite: Terminase_RsoP1EGY was a gift from Feng Zhang (Addgene plasmid # 188838 ; http://n2t.net/addgene:188838 ; RRID:Addgene_188838)
